>Addgene plasmid #14841 | pJRL2 PHO5(UASm1)pr VYFP (EB#1549) | addgene partial sequence | sequence record 21405 | 14841 with EXFP-R
TGAAAAAGTCATGTTGTTTCATATGATCTGGGTATCTAGCAAAACACATTAAACCATAACCTAAAGTAGT
GACTAAGGTTGGCCATGGAACTGGCAATTTACCAGTAGTACAAATTAATTTTAAGGTCAATTTACCGTAA
GTAGCATCACCTTCACCTTCACCGGAGACAGAAAATTTGTGACCATTAACATCACCATCTAATTCAACCA
AAATTGGGACAACACCAGTGAATAATTCTTCACCTTTAGACATTTTGTTGAATTCTGGTAATCTCGAATT
TGCTTGCTCTATTTGTTGTTGTTCTTATTCTCATGAGAGATGAAGCCATACTAACCTCGACTTAGCAAAA
CATCAGCGCTTATATACGTTTCATTTCGACAATTCAAAGATGTTTACCCTTATCCCAAATGGGTATATGC
CTTGCCAAGTAAGGTGACCAATTTGATAATTTGGCATGTGCGATCTCTTCGAAAACAGGGACCAGAATCA
TAAATTTAGTCTGTGCTAGTCCCACGTGTGAGTGCCAAGGTTGTATCGATTCATTTAGAGATTGCCTATT
CAATTAACTCTTTTAATCACTTTTACTTTTTTTGGCATTGTGCAGTTGCGTTCTATGCGAAAAGCTTCTA
ATTTAATATATATTTCTTTGTGCAGANNAAGAAAAAGCGCTATGAACCTTTTTACCTTCGTTTGAAGTTT
ATAGACGACGTCCGCTTACATGAGAAAACNTTAAAGCAGCGCACA
