[The description below was written by a language model from this plasmid's Addgene catalogue record.]
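Description:
pJRL2 PHO5(UASm1)pr VYFP is a yeast chromosomal integration vector carrying a fluorescent reporter driven by a mutant version of the Saccharomyces cerevisiae PHO5 promoter. The pJRL2 backbone derives from pBluescript, so it is maintained in E. coli as a high-copy plasmid under ampicillin selection. It has no yeast replication origin noted in the record. Instead, it contains 200 bp from immediately upstream of the LEU2 start codon and 200 bp from downstream of the LEU2 stop codon, separated by an AscI site, so that the construct can replace the chromosomal LEU2 locus by homologous recombination. A roughly 5.5 kb hisG::URA3::kanR::hisG cassette provides the yeast markers. In cassettes of this type, the direct hisG repeats generally allow the markers to be lost later by recombination, although the record does not describe that use here.

The reporter unit consists of 1000 bp of PHO5 promoter sequence ending just before the start codon, a six-base idealized Kozak-type sequence to favour translation initiation, the coding sequence of the yeast-optimized yellow fluorophore yVYFP, and 500 bp of sequence 3' to the ACT1 stop codon, which presumably serves as the terminator. The UASm1 mutation substitutes six bases in an upstream activating sequence of the promoter, and the depositor describes the resulting promoter as uninducible. The associated study examined how stochasticity (noise) in eukaryotic gene expression is controlled. A single-copy integrated reporter like this one, alongside matching yECFP versions, fits comparison of promoter variants at a defined locus, with this construct representing an activation-defective PHO5 promoter. No feature table was supplied, so element positions and orientations cannot be confirmed.
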