Addgene plasmid #14841: pJRL2 PHO5(UASm1)pr VYFP (EB#1549)
Depositing lab: Erin O'Shea. Depositing organization: Harvard University. Publication: Control of stochasticity in eukaryotic gene expression. Raser JM, O'Shea EK. Science. 2004 Jun 18. 304(5678):1811-4. 10.1126/science.1098641 PubMed 15166317.
Backbone
  Vector backbone: pJRL2
  Vector type: Yeast Expression
Growth in bacteria
  Bacterial resistance: Ampicillin, 100 μg/mL
  Growth temperature: 37°C
  Growth strain: DH5alpha
  Copy number: High Copy
Gene/Insert
  Gene/Insert name: PHO5 promoter UASm1
  Species: S. cerevisiae (budding yeast)
  Mutation: UASm1 (AAGCTT was substituted for CACGTT). Uninducible promoter. See Steger DJ et al Science 299(5603)114-116.
  Entrez Gene: PHO5 (a.k.a. YBR093C)
  Tag / fusion protein: VYFP (C terminal on insert)
  Cloning method: Restriction Enzyme
  Sequencing primers: 5′ n/a
Terms and licenses: Academic/Nonprofit Terms; Industry Terms: Not Available to Industry
Depositor comments: pJRL2 is a yeast chromosomal integration vector that replaces the LEU2 chromosomal locus by homologous recombination. pJRL2 was constructed by insertion of the 200 bp upstream of the LEU2 start codon, an Asc I restriction enzyme site, the 200 bp downstream of the LEU2 stop codon and a 5.5 kb hisG::URA3::kanR::hisG cassette into pBluescript. The contruct contains 1000 bp of promoter sequence, from the nucleotide immediately upstream of the start codon, followed by six base-pairs of idealized Kozak sequence AACAAA for optimal translational initiation, the coding sequence of the appropriate fluorophore (yECFP or yVYFP) and the 500 bp 3’ to the stop codon of ACT1 in the pJRL2 integrating vector.
How to cite: pJRL2 PHO5(UASm1)pr VYFP (EB#1549) was a gift from Erin O'Shea (Addgene plasmid # 14841 ; http://n2t.net/addgene:14841 ; RRID:Addgene_14841)
